>Addgene plasmid #119599 | pC0.092 | addgene full sequence | sequence record 234773 | Addgene NGS Result
GTGGCTCTTCAGTGGACGAAAGGGCCTCGTGATACGCCTATTTTTATAGGTTAATGTCATGATAATAATG
GTTTCTTAGACGTCAGGTGGCACTTTTCGGGGAAATGTGCGCGGAACCCCTATTTGTTTATTTTTCTAAA
TACATTCAAATATGTATCCGCTCATGAGACAATAACCCTGATAAATGCTTCAATAATATTGAAAAAGGAA
GAGTATGCGCTCACGCAACTGGTCCAGAACCTTGACCGAACGCAGCGGTGGTAACGGCGCAGTGGCGGTT
TTCATGGCTTGTTATGACTGTTTTTTTTTGGGGTACAGTCTATGCCTCGGGCATCCAAGCAGCAAGCGCG
TTACGCCGTGGGTCGATGTTTGATGTTATGGAGCAGCAACGATGTTACGCAGCAGGGCAGTCGCCCTAAA
ACAAAGTTAAACATCATGAGGGAAGCGGTGATCGCCGAAGTATCGACTCAACTATCAGAGGTAGTTGGCG
TCATCGAGCGCCATCTCGAACCGACGTTGCTGGCCGTACATTTGTACGGCTCCGCAGTGGATGGCGGCCT
GAAGCCACACAGCGATATTGATTTGCTGGTTACGGTGACCGTAAGGCTTGATGAAACAACGCGGCGAGCT
TTGATCAACGACCTTTTGGAAACTTCGGCTTCCCCTGGAGAGAGCGAGATTCTCCGCGCTGTAGAAGTCA
CCATTGTTGTGCACGACGACATCATTCCGTGGCGTTATCCAGCTAAGCGCGAACTGCAATTTGGAGAATG
GCAGCGCAATGACATTCTTGCAGGTATCTTCGAGCCAGCCACGATCGACATTGATCTGGCTATCTTGCTG
ACAAAAGCAAGAGAACATAGCGTTGCCTTGGTAGGTCCAGCGGCGGAGGAACTCTTTGATCCGGTTCCTG
AACAGGATCTATTTGAGGCGCTAAATGAAACCTTAACGCTATGGAACTCGCCGCCCGACTGGGCTGGCGA
TGAGCGAAATGTAGTGCTTACGTTGTCCCGCATTTGGTACAGCGCAGTAACCGGCAAAATCGCGCCGAAG
GATGTCGCTGCCGACTGGGCAATGGAGCGCCTGCCGGCCCAGTATCAGCCCGTCATACTTGAAGCTAGAC
AGGCTTATCTTGGACAAGAAGAAGATCGCTTGGCCTCGCGCGCAGATCAGTTGGAAGAATTTGTCCATTA
CGTAAAAGGCGAGATCACCAAGGTAGTCGGCAAATAACTGTCAGACCAAGTTTACTCATATATACTTTAG
ATTGATTTAAAACTTCATTTTTAATTTAAAAGGATCTAGGTGAAGATCCTTTTTGATAATCTCATGACCA
AAATCCCTTAACGTGAGTTTTCGTTCCACTGAGCGTCAGACCCCGTAGAAAAGATCAAAGGATCTTCTTG
AGATCCTTTTTTTCTGCGCGTAATCTGCTGCTTGCAAACAAAAAAACCACCGCTACCAGCGGTGGTTTGT
TTGCCGGATCAAGAGCTACCAACTCTTTTTCCGAAGGTAACTGGCTTCAGCAGAGCGCAGATACCAAATA
CTGTTCTTCTAGTGTAGCCGTAGTTAGGCCACCACTTCAAGAACTCTGTAGCACCGCCTACATACCTCGC
TCTGCTAATCCTGTTACCAGTGGCTGCTGCCAGTGGCGATAAGTCGTGTCTTACCGGGTTGGACTCAAGA
CGATAGTTACCGGATAAGGCGCAGCGGTCGGGCTGAACGGGGGGTTCGTGCACACAGCCCAGCTTGGAGC
GAACGACCTACACCGAACTGAGATACCTACAGCGTGAGCTATGAGAAAGCGCCACGCTTCCCGAAGGGAG
AAAGGCGGACAGGTATCCGGTAAGCGGCAGGGTCGGAACAGGAGAGCGCACGAGGGAGCTTCCAGGGGGA
AACGCCTGGTATCTTTATAGTCCTGTCGGGTTTCGCCACCTCTGACTTGAGCGTCGATTTTTGTGATGCT
CGTCAGGGGGGCGGAGCCTATGGAAAAACGCCAGCAACGCGGCCTTTTTACGGTTCCTGGCCTTTTGCTG
GCCTTTTGCTCACATGTTCTTTCCTGCGTTATCCCCTGATTCTGTGGATAACCGTATTACCGCCTTTGAG
TGAGCTGATACCGCTCGCCGCAGCCGAACGACCGAGCGCAGCGAGTCAGTGAGCGAGGAAGCGGAAGAGC
GCCCAATACGCAAACCGCCTCTCCCCGCGCGTTGGCCGATTCATTAATCACTCTGTGGTCTCAGGAGTTG
ACGGCTAGCTCAGTCCTAGGTCTAGTGCTAGCTATTGTGAGCGGATAACAATTTCACACATACTAGAGAA
AGAGGAGAAATACTAAATGTGAGACCACGAA
Features (pLannotate 1.2.2; 8 found; start..end, strand, type, name):
    110..214     +  promoter       AmpR promoter: bla
    205..285     -  CDS            int (fragment): INT2_ECOLX - Protein inferred from homology: Swiss-Prot protein existence level 3. Putative integrase believed to be involved in the insertion of antibiotic resistance genes into plasmids and transposons. From Escherichia coli.
    373..429     +  CDS            GmR (fragment): gentamycin acetyltransferase; aacC1; confers resistance to gentamycin
    436..1224    +  CDS            aadA: S3AD_ECOLX - Experimental evidence at protein level: Swiss-Prot protein existence level 1. Mediates bacterial resistance to the antibiotics streptomycin and spectinomycin. From Escherichia coli.
   1398..1986    +  rep_origin     ori: high-copy-number ColE1/pMB1/pBR322/pUC origin of replication
   2169..2218    +  CDS            lacI (fragment): lac repressor; lacI; The lac repressor binds to the lac operator to inhibit transcription in E. coli. This inhibition can be relieved by adding lactose or isopropyl-β-D-thiogalactopyranoside (IPTG).
   2238..2261    +  promoter       J23119(SpeI) promoter (fragment): bacterial promoter (Registry of Standard Biological Parts BBa J23119) modified to end with an SpeI site
   2275..2291    +  protein_bind   lac operator: The lac repressor binds to the lac operator to inhibit transcription in E. coli. This inhibition can be relieved by adding lactose or isopropyl-β-D-thiogalactopyranoside (IPTG). lac repressor encoded by lacI
