[The description below was written by a language model from this plasmid's Addgene catalogue record and pLannotate feature annotations shown in this document.]
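Description:
pC0.092 is a Level 0 promoter part from the CyanoGate modular cloning suite, which extends the plant MoClo Golden Gate syntax to cyanobacterial engineering. It is built in the pICH41295 acceptor backbone (2,247 bp without insert) and is classed as a synthetic biology vector. It is maintained in E. coli at high copy through a ColE1/pUC-type origin of replication. Selection is with spectinomycin, conferred by the aadA aminoglycoside adenylyltransferase gene, which in the annotated sequence lies downstream of a bla (AmpR) promoter. The short integrase and gentamicin acetyltransferase fragments flagged next to aadA appear to be remnants of the integron-derived resistance cassette rather than functional genes.

The payload is an 88 bp synthetic insert named J23119MH_V08. The feature table detects a partial match to the strong constitutive bacterial promoter BBa_J23119, followed a few bases later by a lac operator. This suggests a variant of J23119 carrying an operator site that could allow repression by LacI and relief by IPTG, but the record gives no details of the variant's design or strength. The only lacI annotation is a roughly 50 bp fragment just upstream of the promoter, so no functional repressor is encoded on this plasmid. The part was inserted using BpiI, and both sites were destroyed during cloning, as is usual for Level 0 MoClo assembly.

As a promoter-position part, the plasmid has no coding sequence or terminator of its own. It serves as a donor module to be combined with other standard parts into higher-level transcription units for expression in cyanobacteria or other compatible hosts.
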