Addgene plasmid #119599: pC0.092
Purpose: Level 0 part. Promoter
Depositing lab: Alistair McCormick. Depositing organization: University of Edinburgh. Publication: CyanoGate: A Modular Cloning Suite for Engineering Cyanobacteria Based on the Plant MoClo Syntax. Vasudevan R, Gale GAR, Schiavon AA, Puzorjov A, Malin J, Gillespie MD, Vavitsas K, Zulkower V, Wang B, Howe CJ, Lea-Smith DJ, McCormick AJ. Plant Physiol. 2019 May;180(1):39-55. doi: 10.1104/pp.18.01401. Epub 2019 Feb 28. PubMed 30819783.
Backbone
  Vector backbone: PICH41295
  Backbone size w/o insert (bp): 2247
  Vector type: Synthetic Biology
Growth in bacteria
  Bacterial resistance: Spectinomycin, 50 μg/mL
  Growth temperature: 37°C
  Growth strain: DH5alpha
  Copy number: High Copy
Gene/Insert
  Gene/Insert name: J23119MH_V08
  Species: Synthetic
  Insert size (bp): 88
  Cloning method: Restriction Enzyme; 5′ cloning site BpiI (destroyed during cloning); 3′ cloning site BpiI (destroyed during cloning)
  Sequencing primers: 5′ ttgagtgagctgataccgct; 3′ GTCTCATGAGCGGATACATATTTGAATG
Terms and licenses: Academic/Nonprofit Terms; Industry Terms: Not Available to Industry
Depositor comments: Please visit https://www.biorxiv.org/content/10.1101/426700v1 for bioRxiv preprint.
How to cite: pC0.092 was a gift from Alistair McCormick (Addgene plasmid # 119599 ; http://n2t.net/addgene:119599 ; RRID:Addgene_119599)
