>Addgene plasmid #119599 | pC0.092 | depositor partial sequence | sequence record 226092 | J23119MH_V08
TTGACGGCTAGCTCAGTCCTAGGTCTAGTGCTAGCTATTGTGAGCGGATAACAATTTCACACATACTAGA
GAAAGAGGAGAAATACTA
